Addgene plasmid #52984: Pcr4-12xMBS-PBS
Purpose: provide MBS-PBS alternating sequence
Depositing lab: Robert Singer. Depositing organization: Albert Einstein College of Medicine. Publication: Background free imaging of single mRNAs in live cells using split fluorescent proteins. Wu B, Chen J, Singer RH. Sci Rep. 2014 Jan 9;4:3615. doi: 10.1038/srep03615. PubMed 24402470.
Backbone
  Vector backbone: pCR4
  Backbone manufacturer: Invitrogen
  Backbone size w/o insert (bp): 4000
  Total vector size (bp): 5328
  Vector type: Bacterial Expression
Growth in bacteria
  Bacterial resistance: Ampicillin, 100 μg/mL
  Growth temperature: 37°C
  Growth strain: Stbl3
  Copy number: High Copy
Gene/Insert
  Gene/Insert name: 12xMBS-PBS
  Species: Synthetic
  Insert size (bp): 1369
  Promoter: none
  Cloning method: Restriction Enzyme; 5′ cloning site BamHI (not destroyed); 3′ cloning site BglII (not destroyed)
  Sequencing primers: 5′ M13pUC-fwd; 3′ M13pUC-rev
Terms and licenses: Academic/Nonprofit Terms; Industry Terms: Not Available to Industry
Depositor comments: Single MBS-PBS repeat sequence is: GATCCTACGG TACTTATTG CCAAGAAAG CACGAGCAT CAGCCGTGC CTCCAGGTC GAATCTTCA AACGAGCAG ACGATATGG CGTCGCTCG CTCCAGTAT TCCAGGGTT CATCA
How to cite: Pcr4-12xMBS-PBS was a gift from Robert Singer (Addgene plasmid # 52984 ; http://n2t.net/addgene:52984 ; RRID:Addgene_52984)
