[The description below was written by a language model from this plasmid's Addgene catalogue record and pLannotate feature annotations shown in this document.]
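Description:
Pcr4-12xMBS-PBS is a bacterial cloning plasmid built on the Invitrogen pCR4 backbone that stores a synthetic array of RNA stem-loop binding sites. The roughly 1.4 kb insert, in a plasmid of about 5.3 kb, consists of twelve repeats of a unit in which an MS2 coat protein binding site (MBS) alternates with a PP7 coat protein binding site (PBS). It sits between BamHI and BglII sites that were both preserved. These enzymes leave compatible ends, which generally allows such cassettes to be excised and moved or multimerised. The record lists no promoter for the insert, and although the vector type is given as bacterial expression, the stated purpose is simply to provide the alternating MBS-PBS sequence for subcloning elsewhere.

The feature table shows the usual pCR4 elements around the cloning site. Upstream lie a lacI fragment, CAP site, lac promoter and operator, and the insert region is flanked by opposing T3 and T7 phage promoters, which could in principle support in vitro transcription. Downstream are fragments of lacZα and ccdB, remnants of the backbone's lethal-gene selection cassette that is disrupted by insertion. The plasmid replicates from a high-copy ColE1/pUC origin and carries both a β-lactamase gene and a Tn5-derived NeoR/KanR gene, although the catalogue lists only ampicillin selection. The listed propagation strain is Stbl3, a recombination-deficient host commonly chosen for repetitive DNA.

According to the associated publication title, the array belongs to a system for background-free imaging of single mRNAs in live cells using split fluorescent proteins. In such a scheme, adjacent MS2 and PP7 sites on a tagged transcript bring two coat protein fusions together to reconstitute fluorescence.
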