Features (pLannotate 1.2.2; 15 found; start..end, strand, type, name):
      2..94      +  CDS            lacI (fragment): lac repressor; lacI; The lac repressor binds to the lac operator to inhibit transcription in E. coli. This inhibition can be relieved by adding lactose or isopropyl-β-D-thiogalactopyranoside (IPTG).
    107..128     +  protein_bind   CAP binding site: CAP binding activates transcription in the presence of cAMP. E. coli catabolite activator protein
    143..173     +  promoter       lac promoter: promoter for the E. coli lac operon
    181..197     +  protein_bind   lac operator: The lac repressor binds to the lac operator to inhibit transcription in E. coli. This inhibition can be relieved by adding lactose or isopropyl-β-D-thiogalactopyranoside (IPTG). lac repressor encoded by lacI
    242..260     +  promoter       T3 promoter: promoter for bacteriophage T3 RNA polymerase
   1712..1730    -  promoter       T7 promoter: promoter for bacteriophage T7 RNA polymerase
   1733..1880    +  CDS            lacZα (fragment): LacZα fragment of β-galactosidase; lacZ fragment
   1890..2193    +  CDS            ccdB (fragment): CcdB, a bacterial toxin that poisons DNA gyrase; ccdB; Plasmids containing the ccdB gene cannot be propagated in standard E. coli strains.
   2241..2510    +  CDS            tnpA (fragment): TN5P_ECOLX - Also known as tnp. Experimental evidence at protein level: Swiss-Prot protein existence level 1. Mediates transposition of transposon Tn5 by a 'cut and paste' mechanism. First, the monomeric transposase binds the 19 bp inverted DNA repeats flanking the transposon. Then, dimerization of the DNA- bound transposase creates a synaptic DNA complex. After nicking of the first DNA strand, excision of the transposon proceeds through a series of intermediates. The transposase then mediates the insertion of the transposon at a new site by strand transfer. The activity of the wild- type tran
   2542..3336    +  CDS            NeoR/KanR: aminoglycoside phosphotransferase from Tn5; aph(3')-II (or nptII); confers resistance to neomycin, kanamycin, and G418 (Geneticin®)
   3357..3407    -  misc_feature   bom (fragment): basis of mobility region from pBR322
   3434..3493    +  promoter       AmpR promoter (fragment): bla
   3586..4446    -  CDS            AmpR: β-lactamase; bla; confers resistance to ampicillin, carbenicillin, and related antibiotics
   4447..4499    -  promoter       AmpR promoter (fragment): bla
   4570..5158    +  rep_origin     ori: high-copy-number ColE1/pMB1/pBR322/pUC origin of replication
>Addgene plasmid #52984 | Pcr4-12xMBS-PBS | addgene full sequence | sequence record 123307 | Addgene NGS Result
AGCGCCCAATACGCAAACCGCCTCTCCCCGCGCGTTGGCCGATTCATTAATGCAGCTGGCACGACAGGTT
TCCCGACTGGAAAGCGGGCAGTGAGCGCAACGCAATTAATGTGAGTTAGCTCACTCATTAGGCACCCCAG
GCTTTACACTTTATGCTTCCGGCTCGTATGTTGTGTGGAATTGTGAGCGGATAACAATTTCACACAGGAA
ACAGCTATGACCATGATTACGCCAAGCTCAGAATTAACCCTCACTAAAGGGACTAGTCCTGCAGGTTTAA
ACGAATTCGCCCTTCGGCGAGATCTGATGAACCCTGGAATACTGGAGCGAGCGACGCCATATCGTCTGCT
CGTTTGAAGATTCGACCTGGAGGCACGGCTGATGCTCGTGCTTTCTTGGCAATAAGTACCGTAGGATCTG
ATGAACCCTGGAATACTGGAGCGAGCGACGCCATATCGTCTGCTCGTTTGAAGATTCGACCTGGAGGCAC
GGCTGATGCTCGTGCTTTCTTGGCAATAAGTACCGTAGGATCTGATGAACCCTGGAATACTGGAGCGAGC
GACGCCATATCGTCTGCTCGTTTGAAGATTCGACCTGGAGGCACGGCTGATGCTCGTGCTTTCTTGGCAA
TAAGTACCGTAGGATCTGATGAACCCTGGAATACTGGAGCGAGCGACGCCATATCGTCTGCTCGTTTGAA
GATTCGACCTGGAGGCACGGCTGATGCTCGTGCTTTCTTGGCAATAAGTACCGTAGGATCTGATGAACCC
TGGAATACTGGAGCGAGCGACGCCATATCGTCTGCTCGTTTGAAGATTCGACCTGGAGGCACGGCTGATG
CTCGTGCTTTCTTGGCAATAAGTACCGTAGGATCTGATGAACCCTGGAATACTGGAGCGAGCGACGCCAT
ATCGTCTGCTCGTTTGAAGATTCGACCTGGAGGCACGGCTGATGCTCGTGCTTTCTTGGCAATAAGTACC
GTAGGATCTGATGAACCCTGGAATACTGGAGCGAGCGACGCCATATCGTCTGCTCGTTTGAAGATTCGAC
CTGGAGGCACGGCTGATGCTCGTGCTTTCTTGGCAATAAGTACCGTAGGATCTGATGAACCCTGGAATAC
TGGAGCGAGCGACGCCATATCGTCTGCTCGTTTGAAGATTCGACCTGGAGGCACGGCTGATGCTCGTGCT
TTCTTGGCAATAAGTACCGTAGGATCTGATGAACCCTGGAATACTGGAGCGAGCGACGCCATATCGTCTG
CTCGTTTGAAGATTCGACCTGGAGGCACGGCTGATGCTCGTGCTTTCTTGGCAATAAGTACCGTAGGATC
TGATGAACCCTGGAATACTGGAGCGAGCGACGCCATATCGTCTGCTCGTTTGAAGATTCGACCTGGAGGC
ACGGCTGATGCTCGTGCTTTCTTGGCAATAAGTACCGTAGGATCTGATGAACCCTGGAATACTGGAGCGA
GCGACGCCATATCGTCTGCTCGTTTGAAGATTCGACCTGGAGGCACGGCTGATGCTCGTGCTTTCTTGGC
AATAAGTACCGTAGGATCTGATGAACCCTGGAATACTGGAGCGAGCGACGCCATATCGTCTGCTCGTTTG
AAGATTCGACCTGGAGGCACGGCTGATGCTCGTGCTTTCTTGGCAATAAGTACCGTAGGATCCCGCGAAG
GGCGAATTCGCGGCCGCTAAATTCAATTCGCCCTATAGTGAGTCGTATTACAATTCACTGGCCGTCGTTT
TACAACGTCGTGACTGGGAAAACCCTGGCGTTACCCAACTTAATCGCCTTGCAGCACATCCCCCTTTCGC
CAGCTGGCGTAATAGCGAAGAGGCCCGCACCGATCGCCCTTCCCAACAGTTGCGCAGCCTATACGTACGG
CAGTTTAAGGTTTACACCTATAAAAGAGAGAGCCGTTATCGTCTGTTTGTGGATGTACAGAGTGATATTA
TTGACACGCCGGGGCGACGGATGGTGATCCCCCTGGCCAGTGCACGTCTGCTGTCAGATAAAGTCTCCCG
TGAACTTTACCCGGTGGTGCATATCGGGGATGAAAGCTGGCGCATGATGACCACCGATATGGCCAGTGTG
CCGGTCTCCGTTATCGGGGAAGAAGTGGCTGATCTCAGCCACCGCGAAAATGACATCAAAAACGCCATTA
ACCTGATGTTCTGGGGAATATAAATGTCAGGCATGAGATTATCAAAAAGGATCTTCACCTAGATCCTTTT
CACGTAGAAAGCCAGTCCGCAGAAACGGTGCTGACCCCGGATGAATGTCAGCTACTGGGCTATCTGGACA
AGGGAAAACGCAAGCGCAAAGAGAAAGCAGGTAGCTTGCAGTGGGCTTACATGGCGATAGCTAGACTGGG
CGGTTTTATGGACAGCAAGCGAACCGGAATTGCCAGCTGGGGCGCCCTCTGGTAAGGTTGGGAAGCCCTG
CAAAGTAAACTGGATGGCTTTCTTGCCGCCAAGGATCTGATGGCGCAGGGGATCAAGCTCTGATCAAGAG
ACAGGATGAGGATCGTTTCGCATGATTGAACAAGATGGATTGCACGCAGGTTCTCCGGCCGCTTGGGTGG
AGAGGCTATTCGGCTATGACTGGGCACAACAGACAATCGGCTGCTCTGATGCCGCCGTGTTCCGGCTGTC
AGCGCAGGGGCGCCCGGTTCTTTTTGTCAAGACCGACCTGTCCGGTGCCCTGAATGAACTGCAAGACGAG
GCAGCGCGGCTATCGTGGCTGGCCACGACGGGCGTTCCTTGCGCAGCTGTGCTCGACGTTGTCACTGAAG
CGGGAAGGGACTGGCTGCTATTGGGCGAAGTGCCGGGGCAGGATCTCCTGTCATCTCACCTTGCTCCTGC
CGAGAAAGTATCCATCATGGCTGATGCAATGCGGCGGCTGCATACGCTTGATCCGGCTACCTGCCCATTC
GACCACCAAGCGAAACATCGCATCGAGCGAGCACGTACTCGGATGGAAGCCGGTCTTGTCGATCAGGATG
ATCTGGACGAAGAGCATCAGGGGCTCGCGCCAGCCGAACTGTTCGCCAGGCTCAAGGCGAGCATGCCCGA
CGGCGAGGATCTCGTCGTGACCCATGGCGATGCCTGCTTGCCGAATATCATGGTGGAAAATGGCCGCTTT
TCTGGATTCATCGACTGTGGCCGGCTGGGTGTGGCGGACCGCTATCAGGACATAGCGTTGGCTACCCGTG
ATATTGCTGAAGAGCTTGGCGGCGAATGGGCTGACCGCTTCCTCGTGCTTTACGGTATCGCCGCTCCCGA
TTCGCAGCGCATCGCCTTCTATCGCCTTCTTGACGAGTTCTTCTGAATTATTAACGCTTACAATTTCCTG
ATGCGGTATTTTCTCCTTACGCATCTGTGCGGTATTTCACACCGCATCAGGTGGCACTTTTCGGGGAAAT
GTGCGCGGAACCCCTATTTGTTTATTTTTCTAAATACATTCAAATATGTATCCGCTCATGAGATTATCAA
AAAGGATCTTCACCTAGATCCTTTTAAATTAAAAATGAAGTTTTAAATCAATCTAAAGTATATATGAGTA
AACTTGGTCTGACAGTTACCAATGCTTAATCAGTGAGGCACCTATCTCAGCGATCTGTCTATTTCGTTCA
TCCATAGTTGCCTGACTCCCCGTCGTGTAGATAACTACGATACGGGAGGGCTTACCATCTGGCCCCAGTG
CTGCAATGATACCGCGAGACCCACGCTCACCGGCTCCAGATTTATCAGCAATAAACCAGCCAGCCGGAAG
GGCCGAGCGCAGAAGTGGTCCTGCAACTTTATCCGCCTCCATCCAGTCTATTAATTGTTGCCGGGAAGCT
AGAGTAAGTAGTTCGCCAGTTAATAGTTTGCGCAACGTTGTTGCCATTGCTACAGGCATCGTGGTGTCAC
GCTCGTCGTTTGGTATGGCTTCATTCAGCTCCGGTTCCCAACGATCAAGGCGAGTTACATGATCCCCCAT
GTTGTGCAAAAAAGCGGTTAGCTCCTTCGGTCCTCCGATCGTTGTCAGAAGTAAGTTGGCCGCAGTGTTA
TCACTCATGGTTATGGCAGCACTGCATAATTCTCTTACTGTCATGCCATCCGTAAGATGCTTTTCTGTGA
CTGGTGAGTACTCAACCAAGTCATTCTGAGAATAGTGTATGCGGCGACCGAGTTGCTCTTGCCCGGCGTC
AATACGGGATAATACCGCGCCACATAGCAGAACTTTAAAAGTGCTCATCATTGGAAAACGTTCTTCGGGG
CGAAAACTCTCAAGGATCTTACCGCTGTTGAGATCCAGTTCGATGTAACCCACTCGTGCACCCAACTGAT
CTTCAGCATCTTTTACTTTCACCAGCGTTTCTGGGTGAGCAAAAACAGGAAGGCAAAATGCCGCAAAAAA
GGGAATAAGGGCGACACGGAAATGTTGAATACTCATACTCTTCCTTTTTCAATATTATTGAAGCATTTAT
CAGGGTTATTGTCTCATGACCAAAATCCCTTAACGTGAGTTTTCGTTCCACTGAGCGTCAGACCCCGTAG
AAAAGATCAAAGGATCTTCTTGAGATCCTTTTTTTCTGCGCGTAATCTGCTGCTTGCAAACAAAAAAACC
ACCGCTACCAGCGGTGGTTTGTTTGCCGGATCAAGAGCTACCAACTCTTTTTCCGAAGGTAACTGGCTTC
AGCAGAGCGCAGATACCAAATACTGTTCTTCTAGTGTAGCCGTAGTTAGGCCACCACTTCAAGAACTCTG
TAGCACCGCCTACATACCTCGCTCTGCTAATCCTGTTACCAGTGGCTGCTGCCAGTGGCGATAAGTCGTG
TCTTACCGGGTTGGACTCAAGACGATAGTTACCGGATAAGGCGCAGCGGTCGGGCTGAACGGGGGGTTCG
TGCACACAGCCCAGCTTGGAGCGAACGACCTACACCGAACTGAGATACCTACAGCGTGAGCTATGAGAAA
GCGCCACGCTTCCCGAAGGGAGAAAGGCGGACAGGTATCCGGTAAGCGGCAGGGTCGGAACAGGAGAGCG
CACGAGGGAGCTTCCAGGGGGAAACGCCTGGTATCTTTATAGTCCTGTCGGGTTTCGCCACCTCTGACTT
GAGCGTCGATTTTTGTGATGCTCGTCAGGGGGGCGGAGCCTATGGAAAAACGCCAGCAACGCGGCCTTTT
TACGGTTCCTGGCCTTTTGCTGGCCTTTTGCTCACATGTTCTTTCCTGCGTTATCCCCTGATTCTGTGGA
TAACCGTATTACCGCCTTTGAGTGAGCTGATACCGCTCGCCGCAGCCGAACGACCGAGCGCAGCGAGTCA
GTGAGCGAGGAAGCGGAAG
