>Addgene plasmid #52984 | Pcr4-12xMBS-PBS | addgene partial sequence | sequence record 85576 | M13pUC-Rev 5'-AGCGGATAACAATTTCACACAGG-3'
AGCTCAGAATTAACCCTCACTAAAGGGACTAGTCCTGCAGGTTTAAACGAATTCGCCCTTCGGCGAGATC
TGATGAACCCTGGAATACTGGAGCGAGCGACGCCATATCGTCTGCTCGTTTGAAGATTCGACCTGGAGGC
ACGGCTGATGCTCGTGCTTTCTTGGCAATAAGTACCGTAGGATCTGATGAACCCTGGAATACTGGAGCGA
GCGACGCCATATCGTCTGCTCGTTTGAAGATTCGACCTGGAGGCACGGCTGATGCTCGTGCTTTCTTGGC
AATAAGTACCGTAGGATCTGATGAACCCTGGAATACTGGAGCGAGCGACGCCATATCGTCTGCTCGTTTG
AAGATTCGACCTGGAGGCACGGCTGATGCTCGTGCTTTCTTGGCAATAAGTACCGTAGGATCTGATGAAC
CCTGGAATACTGGAGCGAGCGACGCCATATCGTCTGCTCGTTTGAAGATTCGACCTGGAGGCACGGCTGA
TGCTCGTGCTTTCTTGGCAATAAGTACCGTAGGATCTGATGAACCCTGGAATACTGGAGCGAGCGACGCC
ATATCGTCTGCTCGTTTGAAGATTCGACCTGGAGGCACGGCTGATGCTCGTGCTTTCTTGGCAATAAGTA
CCGTAGGATCTGATGAACCCTGGAATACTGGAGCGAGCGACGCCATATCGTCTGCTCGTTTGAAGATTCG
ACCTGGAGGCACGGCTGATGCTCGTGCTTTCTTGGCAATAAGTACCGTAGGATCTGATGAACCCTGGAAT
ACTGGAGCGAGCGACGCCATATCGTCTGCTCGTTTGAAGATTCGACCTGGAGGCACGGCTGATGCTCGTG
CTTTCTTGGCAATAAGTACCGTAGGATCTGATGAA
