>Addgene plasmid #52984 | Pcr4-12xMBS-PBS | addgene partial sequence | sequence record 166242 | M13pUC-Fwd 5'-CCCAGTCACGACGTTGTAAAACG-3'
ATACGACTCACTATAGGGCGAATTGAATTTAGCGGCCGCGAATTCGCCCTTCGCGGGATCCTACGGTACT
TATTGCCAAGAAAGCACGAGCATCAGCCGTGCCTCCAGGTCGAATCTTCAAACGAGCAGACGATATGGCG
TCGCTCGCTCCAGTATTCCAGGGTTCATCAGATCCTACGGTACTTATTGCCAAGAAAGCACGAGCATCAG
CCGTGCCTCCAGGTCGAATCTTCAAACGAGCAGACGATATGGCGTCGCTCGCTCCAGTATTCCAGGGTTC
ATCAGATCCTACGGTACTTATTGCCAAGAAAGCACGAGCATCAGCCGTGCCTCCAGGTCGAATCTTCAAA
CGAGCAGACGATATGGCGTCGCTCGCTCCAGTATTCCAGGGTTCATCAGATCCTACGGTACTTATTGCCA
AGAAAGCACGAGCATCAGCCGTGCCTCCAGGTCGAATCTTCAAACGAGCAGACGATATGGCGTCGCTCGC
TCCAGTATTCCAGGGTTCATCAGATCCTACGGTACTTATTGCCAAGAAAGCACGAGCATCAGCCGTGCCT
CCAGGTCGAATCTTCAAACGAGCAGACGATATGGCGTCGCTCGCTCCAGTATTCCAGGGTTCATCAGATC
CTACGGTACTTATTGCCAAGAAAGCACGAGCATCAGCCGTGCCTCCAGGTCGAATCTTCAAACGAGCAGA
CGATATGGCGTCGCTCGCTCCAGTATTCCAGGGTTCATCAGATCCTACGGTACTTATTGCCAAGAAAGCA
CGAGCATCAGCCGTGCCTCCAGGTCGAATCTTCAAACGAGCAGACGATATGGCGTCGCTCGCTCCAGTAT
TCCAGGGTTCATCAGATCCTACGGTACTTATTGCCAAGAAAGCACGAGCATCAGCCGTGCCTCCAGGTCG
AATCTTCAAACGAGCAGACGATATG
